>Addgene plasmid #136466 | pCS2+HyPer7 | addgene full sequence | sequence record 271546 | Addgene NGS Result
CGCCATTCTGCCTGGGGACGTCGGAGCAAGCTTGATTTAGGTGACACTATAGAATACAAGCTACTTGTTC
TTTTTGCAGGATCCCATCGATTCGAATTCGCCACCATGCACCTGGCTAATGAGGAGCAAAACGAATTGGA
AGGTGCTTTTAAGCTGGGCTTGATCTTTACCGTCGCCCCGTACTTGCTGCCTAAGTTGATCGTCAGCCTG
CGCCGCACCGCCCCGAAGATGCCTTTGATGTTGGAGGAGAATTACACCCACACCCTTACCGAGTCACTGA
AACGCGGCGACGTTGACGCCATCATTGTGGCAGAGCCGTTTCAAGAGCCGGGTATTGTGACTGAACCTTT
GTATGACGAGCCGTTTTTCGTTATCGTTCCGAAGGGCCATAGCTTCGAGGAGTTGGATGCCGTTAGCCCT
CGCATGTTGGGCGAAGAACAAGTTCTGCTTCTGACCGAGGGCAACTGTATGCGTGACCAGGTGCTTAGCT
CCGCCGGCTTCAACAGCAACAACGTCTATATCATGGCCGACAAGCAGAAGAACGGCATCAAGGCCAACTT
CAAGATCCGCCACAACGTCGAGGACGGCAGCGTGCAGCTCGCCGACCACTACCAGCAGAACACCCCCATC
GGCGACGGCCCCGTGCTGCTGCCCGACAACCACTACCTGAGCTTCCAGTCCGTCCTGAGCAAAGACCCCA
ACGAGAAGCGCGATCACATGGTCCTGCTGGAGTTCGTGACCGCCGCCGGGATCACTCTCGGCATGGACGA
GCTGTACAACGTGGATGGCGGTAGCGGTGGCACCGGCAGCAAGGGCGAGGAGCTGTTCACCGGGGTGGTG
CCCATCCTGGTCGAGCTGGACGGCGACGTAAACGGCCACAAGTTCAGCGTGTCCGGCGAGGGCGAGGGCG
ATGCCACCTACGGCAAGCTGACCCTGAAGCTGATCTGCACCACCGGCAAGCTGCCCGTGCCCTGGCCCAC
CCTCGTGACCACCCTCAGCTACGGCCTGAAGTGCTTCGCCCGCTACCCCGACCACATGAAGCAGCACGAC
TTCTTCAAGTCCGCCATGCCCGAAGGCTACGTCCAGGAGCGCACCATCTTCTTCAAGGACGACGGCAACT
ACAAGACCCGCGCCGAGGTGAAGTTCGAGGGCGACACCCTGGTGAACCGCATCGAGCTGAAGGGCATCGG
CTTCAAGGAGGACGGCAACATCCTGGGGCACAAGCTGGAGTACAACGGCCCCAGTTGCAGCGAGCTTGCC
GCCAAACAGCGCATTCAGGGTCTCACCAACACCCTTCAAGGCTCAAGCATCAATACCATCCGCCACATGG
TTGCCAGTGGCTTGGCAATCAGCGTCTTGCCTGCCACTGCCCTTACCGAAAACGACCACATGCTGTTTAG
CATTATCCCGTTTGAAGGCACCCCGCCTAGCCGCCGCGTTGTCCTGGCCTATCGCCGCAACTTTGTCCGC
CCTAAGGCCCTTTCAGCCATGAAAGCCGCAATTATGCAAAGCCAACTGCATGGTGTTAGCTTCATCTGCG
ATTGACTCGAGCCTCTAGAACTATAGTGAGTCGTATTACGTAGATCCAGACATGATAAGATACATTGATG
AGTTTGGACAAACCACAACTAGAATGCAGTGAAAAAAATGCTTTATTTGTGAAATTTGTGATGCTATTGC
TTTATTTGTAACCATTATAAGCTGCAATAAACAAGTTAACAACAACAATTGCATTCATTTTATGTTTCAG
GTTCAGGGGGAGGTGTGGGAGGTTTTTTAATTCGCGGCCGCGGCGCCAATGCATTGGGCCCGGTACCCAG
CTTTTGTTCCCTTTAGTGAGGGTTAATTGCGCGCTTGGCGTAATCATGGTCATAGCTGTTTCCTGTGTGA
AATTGTTATCCGCTCACAATTCCACACAACATACGAGCCGGGAGCATAAAGTGTAAAGCCTGGGGTGCCT
AATGAGTGAGCTAACTCACATTAATTGCGTTGCGCTCACTGCCCGCTTTCCAGTCGGGAAACCTGTCGTG
CCAGCTGCATTAATGAATCGGCCAACGCGCGGGGAGAGGCGGTTTGCGTATTGGGCGCTCTTCCGCTTCC
TCGCTCACTGACTCGCTGCGCTCGGTCGTTCGGCTGCGGCGAGCGGTATCAGCTCACTCAAAGGCGGTAA
TACGGTTATCCACAGAATCAGGGGATAACGCAGGAAAGAACATGTGAGCAAAAGGCCAGCAAAAGGCCAG
GAACCGTAAAAAGGCCGCGTTGCTGGCGTTTTTCCATAGGCTCCGCCCCCCTGACGAGCATCACAAAAAT
CGACGCTCAAGTCAGAGGTGGCGAAACCCGACAGGACTATAAAGATACCAGGCGTTTCCCCCTGGAAGCT
CCCTCGTGCGCTCTCCTGTTCCGACCCTGCCGCTTACCGGATACCTGTCCGCCTTTCTCCCTTCGGGAAG
CGTGGCGCTTTCTCATAGCTCACGCTGTAGGTATCTCAGTTCGGTGTAGGTCGTTCGCTCCAAGCTGGGC
TGTGTGCACGAACCCCCCGTTCAGCCCGACCGCTGCGCCTTATCCGGTAACTATCGTCTTGAGTCCAACC
CGGTAAGACACGACTTATCGCCACTGGCAGCAGCCACTGGTAACAGGATTAGCAGAGCGAGGTATGTAGG
CGGTGCTACAGAGTTCTTGAAGTGGTGGCCTAACTACGGCTACACTAGAAGAACAGTATTTGGTATCTGC
GCTCTGCTGAAGCCAGTTACCTTCGGAAAAAGAGTTGGTAGCTCTTGATCCGGCAAACAAACCACCGCTG
GTAGCGGTGGTTTTTTTGTTTGCAAGCAGCAGATTACGCGCAGAAAAAAAGGATCTCAAGAAGATCCTTT
GATCTTTTCTACGGGGTCTGACGCTCAGTGGAACGAAAACTCACGTTAAGGGATTTTGGTCATGAGATTA
TCAAAAAGGATCTTCACCTAGATCCTTTTAAATTAAAAATGAAGTTTTAAATCAATCTAAAGTATATATG
AGTAAACTTGGTCTGACAGTTACCAATGCTTAATCAGTGAGGCACCTATCTCAGCGATCTGTCTATTTCG
TTCATCCATAGTTGCCTGACTCCCCGTCGTGTAGATAACTACGATACGGGAGGGCTTACCATCTGGCCCC
AGTGCTGCAATGATACCGCGAGACCCACGCTCACCGGCTCCAGATTTATCAGCAATAAACCAGCCAGCCG
GAAGGGCCGAGCGCAGAAGTGGTCCTGCAACTTTATCCGCCTCCATCCAGTCTATTAATTGTTGCCGGGA
AGCTAGAGTAAGTAGTTCGCCAGTTAATAGTTTGCGCAACGTTGTTGCCATTGCTACAGGCATCGTGGTG
TCACGCTCGTCGTTTGGTATGGCTTCATTCAGCTCCGGTTCCCAACGATCAAGGCGAGTTACATGATCCC
CCATGTTGTGCAAAAAAGCGGTTAGCTCCTTCGGTCCTCCGATCGTTGTCAGAAGTAAGTTGGCCGCAGT
GTTATCACTCATGGTTATGGCAGCACTGCATAATTCTCTTACTGTCATGCCATCCGTAAGATGCTTTTCT
GTGACTGGTGAGTACTCAACCAAGTCATTCTGAGAATAGTGTATGCGGCGACCGAGTTGCTCTTGCCCGG
CGTCAATACGGGATAATACCGCGCCACATAGCAGAACTTTAAAAGTGCTCATCATTGGAAAACGTTCTTC
GGGGCGAAAACTCTCAAGGATCTTACCGCTGTTGAGATCCAGTTCGATGTAACCCACTCGTGCACCCAAC
TGATCTTCAGCATCTTTTACTTTCACCAGCGTTTCTGGGTGAGCAAAAACAGGAAGGCAAAATGCCGCAA
AAAAGGGAATAAGGGCGACACGGAAATGTTGAATACTCATACTCTTCCTTTTTCAATATTATTGAAGCAT
TTATCAGGGTTATTGTCTCATGAGCGGATACATATTTGAATGTATTTAGAAAAATAAACAAATAGGGGTT
CCGCGCACATTTCCCCGAAAAGTGCCACCTAAATTGTAAGCGTTAATATTTTGTTAAAATTCGCGTTAAA
TTTTTGTTAAATCAGCTCATTTTTTAACCAATAGGCCGAAATCGGCAAAATCCCTTATAAATCAAAAGAA
TAGACCGAGATAGGGT
[37 nt withheld, positions 4147-4183]
AAAGAACGTGGACTCCAACGTCAAAGG
[49 nt withheld, positions 4211-4259]
T
[91 nt withheld, positions 4261-4351]
G
[124 nt withheld, positions 4353-4476]
CCCATTCGCCATTCAGGCTGCGCAACTGTTGGGAAGGGCGATCGGTGCGGGCCTCTTCGCTATTACGCCA
GTCGACCGCCAATTCAATATGGCGTATATGGACTCATGCCAATTCAATATGGTGGATCTGGACCTGTGCC
AATTCAATATGGCGTATATGGACTCGTGCCAATTCAATATGGTGGATCTGGACCCCAGCCAATTCAATAT
GGCGGACTTGGCACCATGCCAATTCAATATGGCGGACCTGGCACTGTGCCAACTGGGGAGGGGTCTACTT
GGCACGGTGCCAAGTTTGAGGAGGGGTCTTGGCCCTGTGCCAAGTCCGCCATATTGAATTGGCATGGTGC
CAATAATGGCGGCCATATTGGCTATATGCCAGGATCAATATATAGGCAATATCCAATATGGCCCTATGCC
AATATGGCTATTGGCCAGGTTCAATACTATGTATTGGCCCTATGCCATATAGTATTCCATATATGGGTTT
TCCTATTGACGTAGATAGCCCCTCCCAATGGGCGGTCCCATATACCATATATGGGGCTTCCTAATACCGC
CCATAGCCACTCCCCCATTGACGTCAATGGTCTCTATATATGGTCTTTCCTATTGACGTCATATGGGCGG
TCCTATTGACGTATATGGCGCCTCCCCCATTGACGTCAATTACGGTAAATGGCCCGCCTGGCTCAATGCC
CATTGACGTCAATAGGACCACCCACCATTGACGTCAATGGGATGGCTCATTGCCCATTCATATCCGTTCT
CACGCCCCCTATTGACGTCAATGACGGTAAATGGCCCACTTGGCAGTACATCAATATCTATTAATAGTAA
CTTGGCAAGTACATTACTATTGGAAGTACGCCAGGGTACATTGGCAGTACTCCCATTGACGTCAATGGCG
GTAAATGGCCCGCGATGGCTGCCAAGTACATCCCCATTGACGTCAATGGGGAGGGGCAATGACGCAAATG
GGCGTTCCATTGACGTAAATGGGCGGTAGGCGTGCCTAATGGGAGGTCTATATAAGCAATGCTCGTTTAG
GGAAC
Features (pLannotate 1.2.2; 15 found; start..end, strand, type, name):
     35..53      +  promoter       SP6 promoter: promoter for bacteriophage SP6 RNA polymerase
    511..1236    +  CDS            cEGFP: cEGFP is a basic (constitutively fluorescent) green fluorescent protein published in 2008, derived from Aequorea victoria.
   1561..1578    -  promoter       T7 promoter (fragment): promoter for bacteriophage T7 RNA polymerase
   1583..1717    -  polyA_signal   SV40 poly(A) signal: SV40 polyadenylation signal
   1830..1848    -  promoter       T3 promoter: promoter for bacteriophage T3 RNA polymerase
   1893..1909    -  protein_bind   lac operator: The lac repressor binds to the lac operator to inhibit transcription in E. coli. This inhibition can be relieved by adding lactose or isopropyl-β-D-thiogalactopyranoside (IPTG). lac repressor encoded by lacI
   1917..1947    -  promoter       lac promoter: promoter for the E. coli lac operon
   1962..1983    -  protein_bind   CAP binding site: CAP binding activates transcription in the presence of cAMP. E. coli catabolite activator protein
   1996..2088    -  CDS            lacI (fragment): lac repressor; lacI; The lac repressor binds to the lac operator to inhibit transcription in E. coli. This inhibition can be relieved by adding lactose or isopropyl-β-D-thiogalactopyranoside (IPTG).
   2271..2859    -  rep_origin     ori: high-copy-number ColE1/pMB1/pBR322/pUC origin of replication
   3030..3890    -  CDS            AmpR: β-lactamase; bla; confers resistance to ampicillin, carbenicillin, and related antibiotics
   3891..3995    -  promoter       AmpR promoter: bla
   4048..4476    -  rep_origin     f1 ori (sequence partly withheld): f1 bacteriophage origin of replication; arrow indicates direction of (+) strand synthesis
   4481..4547    -  CDS            lacZα (fragment): LacZα fragment of β-galactosidase; lacZ fragment
   4554..5531    +  promoter       CMV IE94 promoter: enhancer/promoter region of simian cytomegalovirus major immediate early transcription unit IE94
