[The description below was written by a language model from this plasmid's Addgene catalogue record and pLannotate feature annotations shown in this document.]
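Description:
pCS2+HyPer7 is a 5,531 bp mammalian expression plasmid built on the pCS2+ backbone that encodes HyPer7, an ultrasensitive genetically encoded fluorescent indicator for hydrogen peroxide. This version carries no subcellular targeting sequence. In bacteria it is maintained through a high-copy ColE1/pUC-type origin and selected with ampicillin via the β-lactamase gene and its own promoter. An f1 phage origin is also present, along with remnants of the lac region (lac promoter, operator, CAP site, and lacI and lacZα fragments) inherited from the parental cloning vector. The depositor notes that the plasmid may form dimers or multimers during bacterial growth.

The roughly 1.4 kb HyPer7 insert sits between retained EcoRI and XhoI sites. It lies downstream of the simian cytomegalovirus IE94 enhancer/promoter, which drives strong constitutive expression in transfected mammalian cells, and transcripts are terminated by an SV40 polyadenylation signal. An SP6 promoter lies between the CMV element and the insert, allowing in vitro synthesis of sense RNA. T7 (partial) and T3 promoters lie on the opposite strand on either side of the polyadenylation signal.

The automated annotation labels a central portion of the insert as a GFP-type coding sequence derived from Aequorea victoria. This is consistent with HyPer-family probes, in which a fluorescent protein module is embedded within a peroxide-sensing domain, although the sensing portion is not annotated in the feature table. The construct is intended for optical imaging of hydrogen peroxide dynamics in living cells.
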