Addgene plasmid #136466: pCS2+HyPer7
Purpose: Mammalian expression of non-targeted ultrasensitive hydrogen peroxide indicator HyPer7 for optical imaging
Depositing lab: Vsevolod Belousov. Depositing organization: Shemyakin-Ovchinnikov Institute of Bioorganic Chemistry (INACTIVE). Publication: Ultrasensitive Genetically Encoded Indicator for Hydrogen Peroxide Identifies Roles for the Oxidant in Cell Migration and Mitochondrial Function. Pak VV, Ezerina D, Lyublinskaya OG, Pedre B, Tyurin-Kuzmin PA, Mishina NM, Thauvin M, Young D, Wahni K, Martinez Gache SA, Demidovich AD, Ermakova YG, Maslova YD, Shokhina AG, Eroglu E, Bilan DS, Bogeski I, Michel T, Vriz S, Messens J, Belousov VV. Cell Metab. 2020 Mar 3;31(3):642-653.e6. doi: 10.1016/j.cmet.2020.02.003. PubMed 32130885.
Backbone
  Vector backbone: pCS2+
  Total vector size (bp): 5531
  Vector type: Mammalian Expression
Growth in bacteria
  Bacterial resistance: Ampicillin, 100 μg/mL
  Growth temperature: 37°C
  Growth strain: DH5alpha
  Copy number: High Copy
Gene/Insert
  Gene/Insert name: HyPer7
  Insert size (bp): 1440
  Promoter: CMV, SP6
  Cloning method: Restriction Enzyme; 5′ cloning site EcoRI (not destroyed); 3′ cloning site XhoI (not destroyed)
  Sequencing primers: 5′ ATTTAGGTGACACTATAGA; 3′ GTCATAGCTGTTTCCTG
Terms and licenses: Academic/Nonprofit Terms; Industry Terms: Not Available to Industry
Depositor comments: Please note that this plasmid may form a dimer or multimer during the growth phase.
How to cite: pCS2+HyPer7 was a gift from Vsevolod Belousov (Addgene plasmid # 136466 ; http://n2t.net/addgene:136466 ; RRID:Addgene_136466)
